>Addgene plasmid #225332 | Human RNF149-3X FLAG | addgene full sequence | sequence record 444148 | Addgene NGS Result
GAAGATCCTTTGATCTTTTCTACGGGGTCTGACGCTCAGTGGAACGAAAACTCACGTTAAGGGATTTTGG
TCATGAGATTATCAAAAAGGATCTTCACCTAGATCCTTTTAAATTAAAAATGAAGTTTTAAATCAATCTA
AAGTATATATGAGTAAACTTGGTCTGACAGTTACCAATGCTTAATCAGTGAGGCACCTATCTCAGCGATC
TGTCTATTTCGTTCATCCATAGTTGCCTGACTCCCCGTCGTGTAGATAACTACGATACGGGAGGGCTTAC
CATCTGGCCCCAGTGCTGCAATGATACCGCGAGACCCACGCTCACCGGCTCCAGATTTATCAGCAATAAA
CCAGCCAGCCGGAAGGGCCGAGCGCAGAAGTGGTCCTGCAACTTTATCCGCCTCCATCCAGTCTATTAAT
TGTTGCCGGGAAGCTAGAGTAAGTAGTTCGCCAGTTAATAGTTTGCGCAACGTTGTTGCCATTGCTACAG
GCATCGTGGTGTCACGCTCGTCGTTTGGTATGGCTTCATTCAGCTCCGGTTCCCAACGATCAAGGCGAGT
TACATGATCCCCCATGTTGTGCAAAAAAGCGGTTAGCTCCTTCGGTCCTCCGATCGTTGTCAGAAGTAAG
TTGGCCGCAGTGTTATCACTCATGGTTATGGCAGCACTGCATAATTCTCTTACTGTCATGCCATCCGTAA
GATGCTTTTCTGTGACTGGTGAGTACTCAACCAAGTCATTCTGAGAATAGTGTATGCGGCGACCGAGTTG
CTCTTGCCCGGCGTCAATACGGGATAATACCGCGCCACATAGCAGAACTTTAAAAGTGCTCATCATTGGA
AAACGTTCTTCGGGGCGAAAACTCTCAAGGATCTTACCGCTGTTGAGATCCAGTTCGATGTAACCCACTC
GTGCACCCAACTGATCTTCAGCATCTTTTACTTTCACCAGCGTTTCTGGGTGAGCAAAAACAGGAAGGCA
AAATGCCGCAAAAAAGGGAATAAGGGCGACACGGAAATGTTGAATACTCATACTCTTCCTTTTTCAATAT
TATTGAAGCATTTATCAGGGTTATTGTCTCATGAGCGGATACATATTTGAATGTATTTAGAAAAATAAAC
AAATAGGGGTTCCGCGCACATTTCCCCGAAAAGTGCCACCTGACGTCGACGGATCGGGAGATCAACTTGT
TTATTGCAGCTTATAATGGTTACAAATAAAGCAATAGCATCACAAATTTCACAAATAAAGCATTTTTTTC
ACTGCATTCTAGTTGTGGTTTGTCCAAACTCATCAATGTATCTTATCATGTCTGGATCAACTGGATAACT
CAAGCTAACCAAAATCATCCCAAACTTCCCACCCCATACCCTATTACCACTGCCAATTACCTGTGGTTTC
ATTTACTCTAAACCTGTGATTCCTCTGAATTATTTTCATTTTAAAGAAATTGTATTTGTTAAATATGTAC
TACAAACTTAGTAGTTGGAAGGGCTAATTCACTCCCAAAGAAGACAAGATATCCTTGATCTGTGGATCTA
CCACACACAAGGCTACTTCCCTGATTAGCAGAACTACACACCAGGGCCAGGGGTCAGATATCCACTGACC
TTTGGATGGTGCTACAAGCTAGTACCAGTTGAGCCAGATAAGGTAGAAGAGGCCAATAAAGGAGAGAACA
CCAGCTTGTTACACCCTGTGAGCCTGCATGGGATGGATGACCCGGAGAGAGAAGTGTTAGAGTGGAGGTT
TGACAGCCGCCTAGCATTTCATCACGTGGCCCGAGAGCTGCATCCGGAGTACTTCAAGAACTGCTGATAT
CGAGCTTGCTACAAGGGACTTTCCGCTGGGGACTTTCCAGGGAGGCGTGGCCTGGGCGGGACTGGGGAGT
GGCGAGCCCTCAGATCCTGCATATAAGCAGCTGCTTTTTGCCTGTACTGGGTCTCTCTGGTTAGACCAGA
TCTGAGCCTGGGAGCTCTCTGGCTAACTAGGGAACCCACTGCTTAAGCCTCAATAAAGCTTGCCTTGAGT
GCTTCAAGTAGTGTGTGCCCGTCTGTTGTGTGACTCTGGTAACTAGAGATCCCTCAGACCCTTTTAGTCA
GTGTGGAAAATCTCTAGCAGTGGCGCCCGAACAGGGACTTGAAAGCGAAAGGGAAACCAGAGGAGCTCTC
TCGACGCAGGACTCGGCTTGCTGAAGCGCGCACGGCAAGAGGCGAGGGGCGGCGACTGGTGAGTACGCCA
AAAATTTTGACTAGCGGAGGCTAGAAGGAGAGAGATGGGTGCGAGAGCGTCAGTATTAAGCGGGGGAGAA
TTAGATCGCGATGGGAAAAAATTCGGTTAAGGCCAGGGGGAAAGAAAAAATATAAATTAAAACATATAGT
ATGGGCAAGCAGGGAGCTAGAACGATTCGCAGTTAATCCTGGCCTGTTAGAAACATCAGAAGGCTGTAGA
CAAATACTGGGACAGCTACAACCATCCCTTCAGACAGGATCAGAAGAACTTAGATCATTATATAATACAG
TAGCAACCCTCTATTGTGTGCATCAAAGGATAGAGATAAAAGACACCAAGGAAGCTTTAGACAAGATAGA
GGAAGAGCAAAACAAAAGTAAGACCACCGCACAGCAAGCGGCCGGCCGCTGATCTTCAGACCTGGAGGAG
GAGATATGAGGGACAATTGGAGAAGTGAATTATATAAATATAAAGTAGTAAAAATTGAACCATTAGGAGT
AGCACCCACCAAGGCAAAGAGAAGAGTGGTGCAGAGAGAAAAAAGAGCAGTGGGAATAGGAGCTTTGTTC
CTTGGGTTCTTGGGAGCAGCAGGAAGCACTATGGGCGCAGCGTCAATGACGCTGACGGTACAGGCCAGAC
AATTATTGTCTGGTATAGTGCAGCAGCAGAACAATTTGCTGAGGGCTATTGAGGCGCAACAGCATCTGTT
GCAACTCACAGTCTGGGGCATCAAGCAGCTCCAGGCAAGAATCCTGGCTGTGGAAAGATACCTAAAGGAT
CAACAGCTCCTGGGGATTTGGGGTTGCTCTGGAAAACTCATTTGCACCACTGCTGTGCCTTGGAATGCTA
GTTGGAGTAATAAATCTCTGGAACAGATTTGGAATCACACGACCTGGATGGAGTGGGACAGAGAAATTAA
CAATTACACAAGCTTAATACACTCCTTAATTGAAGAATCGCAAAACCAGCAAGAAAAGAATGAACAAGAA
TTATTGGAATTAGATAAATGGGCAAGTTTGTGGAATTGGTTTAACATAACAAATTGGCTGTGGTATATAA
AATTATTCATAATGATAGTAGGAGGCTTGGTAGGTTTAAGAATAGTTTTTGCTGTACTTTCTATAGTGAA
TAGAGTTAGGCAGGGATATTCACCATTATCGTTTCAGACCCACCTCCCAACCCCGAGGGGACCCGACAGG
CCCGAAGGAATAGAAGAAGAAGGTGGAGAGAGAGACAGAGACAGATCCATTCGATTAGTGAACGGATCTC
GACGGTATCGCCTTTAAAAGAAAAGGGGGGATTGGGGGGTACAGTGCAGGGGAAAGAATAGTAGACATAA
TAGCAACAGACATACAAACTAAAGAATTACAAAAACAAATTACAAAAATTCAAAATTTTCGGGTTTATTA
CAGGGACAGCAGAGATCCAGTTTATCGATAAGCTTGGGAGTTCCGCGTTACATAACTTACGGTAAATGGC
CCGCCTGGCTGACCGCCCAACGACCCCCGCCCATTGACGTCAATAATGACGTATGTTCCCATAGTAACGC
CAATAGGGACTTTCCATTGACGTCAATGGGTGGAGTATTTACGGTAAACTGCCCACTTGGCAGTACATCA
AGTGTATCATATGCCAAGTACGCCCCCTATTGACGTCAATGACGGTAAATGGCCCGCCTGGCATTATGCC
CAGTACATGACCTTATGGGACTTTCCTACTTGGCAGTACATCTACGTATTAGTCATCGCTATTACCATGG
TGATGCGGTTTTGGCAGTACATCAATGGGCGTGGATAGCGGTTTGACTCACGGGGATTTCCAAGTCTCCA
CCCCATTGACGTCAATGGGAGTTTGTTTTGGCACCAAAATCAACGGGACTTTCCAAAATGTCGTAACAAC
TCCGCCCCATTGACGCAAATGGGCGGTAGGCGTGTACGGTGGGAGGTCTATATAAGCAGAGCTCGTTTAG
TGAACCGTCAGATCGCCTGGAGACGCCATCCACGCTGTTTTGACCTCCATAGAAGACACCGACTCTACTA
GATTAATTAAGTTTAAACTTAAGCTTGGTACCGAGCTCGGATCCACTAGTCCAGTGTGGTGGAATTCTGC
AGATATCACAAGTTTGTACAAAAAAGCTGGCACCATGGCGTGGCGGCGGCGCGAAGCCAGCGTCGGGGCT
CGCGGCGTGTTGGCTCTGGCGTTGCTCGCCCTGGCCCTGTGCGTGCCCGGGGCCCGGGGCCGGGCTCTCG
AGTGGTTCTCGGCCGTGGTAAACATCGAGTACGTGGACCCGCAGACCAACCTGACGGTGTGGAGCGTCTC
GGAGAGTGGCCGCTTCGGCGACAGCTCGCCCAAGGAGGGCGCGCATGGCCTGGTGGGCGTCCCGTGGGCG
CCCGGCGGAGACCTCGAGGGCTGCGCGCCCGACACGCGCTTCTTCGTGCCCGAGCCCGGCGGCCGAGGGG
CCGCGCCCTGGGTCGCCCTGGTGGCTCGTGGGGGCTGCACCTTCAAGGACAAGGTGCTGGTGGCGGCGCG
GAGGAACGCCTCGGCCGTCGTCCTCTACAATGAGGAGCGCTACGGGAACATCACCTTGCCCATGTCTCAC
GCGGGAACAGGAAATATAGTGGTCATTATGATTAGCTATCCAAAAGGAAGAGAAATTTTGGAGCTGGTGC
AAAAAGGAATTCCAGTAACGATGACCATAGGGGTTGGCACCCGGCATGTACAGGAGTTCATCAGCGGTCA
GTCTGTGGTGTTTGTGGCCATTGCCTTCATCACCATGATGATTATCTCGTTAGCCTGGCTAATATTTTAC
TATATACAGCGTTTCCTATATACTGGCTCTCAGATTGGAAGTCAGAGCCATAGAAAAGAAACTAAGAAAG
TTATTGGCCAGCTTCTACTTCATACTGTAAAGCATGGAGAAAAGGGAATTGATGTTGATGCTGAAAATTG
TGCAGTGTGTATTGAAAATTTCAAAGTAAAGGATATTATTAGAATTCTGCCATGCAAGCATATTTTTCAT
AGAATATGCATTGACCCATGGCTTTTGGATCACCGAACATGTCCAATGTGTAAACTTGATGTCATCAAAG
CCCTAGGATATTGGGGAGAGCCTGGGGATGTACAGGAGATGCCTGCTCCAGAATCTCCTCCTGGAAGGGA
TCCAGCTGCAAATTTGAGTCTAGCTTTACCAGATGATGACGGAAGTGATGAGAGCAGTCCACCATCAGCC
TCCCCTGCTGAATCTGAGCCACAGTGTGATCCCAGCTTTAAAGGAGATGCAGGAGAAAATACGGCATTGC
TAGAAGCCGGCAGGAGTGACTCTCGGCATGGCGGACCCATCTCCGGCGACCCAGCTTTCTTGTACAAAGT
GGTTGCTAGCGACTACAAAGACCATGACGGTGATTATAAAGATCATGACATCGATTACAAGGATGACGAT
GACAAGTAATGAACCGGGCGCGCCGCCCCTCTCCCTCCCCCCCCCCTAACGTTACTGGCCGAAGCCGCTT
GGAATAAGGCCGGTGTGCGTTTGTCTATATGTTATTTTCCACCATATTGCCGTCTTTTGGCAATGTGAGG
GCCCGGAAACCTGGCCCTGTCTTCTTGACGAGCATTCCTAGGGGTCTTTCCCCTCTCGCCAAAGGAATGC
AAGGTCTGTTGAATGTCGTGAAGGAAGCAGTTCCTCTGGAAGCTTCTTGAAGACAAACAACGTCTGTAGC
GACCCTTTGCAGGCAGCGGAACCCCCCACCTGGCGACAGGTGCCTCTGCGGCCAAAAGCCACGTGTATAA
GATACACCTGCAAAGGCGGCACAACCCCAGTGCCACGTTGTGAGTTGGATAGTTGTGGAAAGAGTCAAAT
GGCTCTCCTCAAGCGTATTCAACAAGGGGCTGAAGGATGCCCAGAAGGTACCCCATTGTATGGGATCTGA
TCTGGGGCCTCGGTGCACATGCTTTACATGTGTTTAGTCGAGGTTAAAAAAACGTCTAGGCCCCCCGAAC
CACGGGGACGTGGTTTTCCTTTGAAAAACACGATAATACCATGCCCAAGAAGAAGAGAAAGGTGGAGAGC
GACGAGAGCGGCCTGCCCGCCATGGAGATCGAGTGCCGCATCACCGGCACCCTGAACGGCGTGGAGTTCG
AGCTGGTGGGCGGCGGAGAGGGCACCCCCGAGCAGGGCCGCATGACCAACAAGATGAAGAGCACCAAAGG
CGCCCTGACCTTCAGCCCCTACCTGCTGAGCCACGTGATGGGCTACGGCTTCTACCACTTCGGCACCTAC
CCCAGCGGCTACGAGAACCCCTTCCTGCACGCCATCAACAACGGCGGCTACACCAACACCCGCATCGAGA
AGTACGAGGACGGCGGCGTGCTGCACGTGAGCTTCAGCTACCGCTACGAGGCCGGCCGCGTGATCGGCGA
CTTCAAGGTGATGGGCACCGGCTTCCCCGAGGACAGCGTGATCTTCACCGACAAGATCATCCGCAGCAAC
GCCACCGTGGAGCACCTGCACCCCATGGGCGATAACGATCTGGATGGCAGCTTCACCCGCACCTTCAGCC
TGCGCGACGGCGGCTACTACAGCTCCGTGGTGGACAGCCACATGCACTTCAAGAGCGCCATCCACCCCAG
CATCCTGCAGAACGGGGGCCCCATGTTCGCCTTCCGCCGCGTGGAGGAGGATCACAGCAACACCGAGCTG
GGCATCGTGGAGTACCAGCACGCCTTCAAGACCCCGGATGCAGATGCCGGTGAAGAAAGATCTCGAGCTC
AAGCTTCGAATTCTGCAGTCGAGCAGCTGTTGAATTTTGACCTTCTTAAGCTTGCGGGAGACGTCGAGTC
CAACCCTGGGCCCGGTACCAGGAGGGCCACCATGAAGACCTTCAACATCTCTCAGCAGGATCTGGAGCTG
GTGGAGGTCGCCACTGAGAAGATCACCATGCTCTATGAGGACAACAAGCACCATGTCGGGGCGGCCATCA
GGACCAAGACTGGGGAGATCATCTCTGCTGTCCACATTGAGGCCTACATTGGCAGGGTCACTGTCTGTGC
TGAAGCCATTGCCATTGGGTCTGCTGTGAGCAACGGGCAGAAGGACTTTGACACCATTGTGGCTGTCAGG
CACCCCTACTCTGATGAGGTGGACAGATCCATCAGGGTGGTCAGCCCCTGTGGCATGTGCAGAGAGCTGA
TCTCTGACTATGCTCCTGACTGCTTTGTGCTCATTGAGATGAATGGCAAGCTGGTCAAAACCACCATTGA
GGAACTCATCCCCCTCAAGTACACCAGGAACTAATAATAAGTTAACAATCAACCTCTGGATTACAAAATT
TGTGAAAGATTGACTGGTATTCTTAACTATGTTGCTCCTTTTACGCTATGTGGATACGCTGCTTTAATGC
CTTTGTATCATGCTATTGCTTCCCGTATGGCTTTCATTTTCTCCTCCTTGTATAAATCCTGGTTGCTGTC
TCTTTATGAGGAGTTGTGGCCCGTTGTCAGGCAACGTGGCGTGGTGTGCACTGTGTTTGCTGACGCAACC
CCCACTGGTTGGGGCATTGCCACCACCTGTCAGCTCCTTTCCGGGACTTTCGCTTTCCCCCTCCCTATTG
CCACGGCGGAACTCATCGCCGCCTGCCTTGCCCGCTGCTGGACAGGGGCTCGGCTGTTGGGCACTGACAA
TTCCGTGGTGTTGTCGGGGAAGCTGACGTCCTTTCCATGGCTGCTCGCCTGTGTTGCCACCTGGATTCTG
CGCGGGACGTCCTTCTGCTACGTCCCTTCGGCCCTCAATCCAGCGGACCTTCCTTCCCGCGGCCTGCTGC
CGGCTCTGCGGCCTCTTCCGCGTCTTCGCCTTCGCCCTCAGACGAGTCGGATCTCCCTTTGGGCCGCCTC
CCCGCCTGGAATTAATTCTGCAGTCGAGACCTAGAAAAACATGGAGCAATCACAAGTAGCAATACAGCAG
CTACCAATGCTGATTGTGCCTGGCTAGAAGCACAAGAGGAGGAGGAGGTGGGTTTTCCAGTCACACCTCA
GGTACCTTTAAGACCAATGACTTACAAGGCAGCTGTAGATCTTAGCCACTTTTTAAAAGAAAAGAGGGGA
CTGGAAGGGCTAATTCACTCCCAACGAAGACAAGATCTGCTTTTTGCTTGTACTGGGTCTCTCTGGTTAG
ACCAGATCTGAGCCTGGGAGCTCTCTGGCTAACTAGGGAACCCACTGCTTAAGCCTCAATAAAGCTTGCC
TTGAGTGCTTCAAGTAGTGTGTGCCCGTCTGTTGTGTGACTCTGGTAACTAGAGATCCCTCAGACCCTTT
TAGTCAGTGTGGAAAATCTCTAGCAGTAGTAGTTCATGTCATCTTATTATTCAGTATTTATAACTTGCAA
AGAAATGAATATCAGAGAGTGAGAGGCCTTGACATTGTTTAAACCCGCTGATCAGCCTCGACTGTGCCTT
CTAGTTGCCAGCCATCTGTTGTTTGCCCCTCCCCCGTGCCTTCCTTGACCCTGGAAGGTGCCACTCCCAC
TGTCCTTTCCTAATAAAATGAGGAAATTGCATCGCATTGTCTGAGTAGGTGTCATTCTATTCTGGGGGGT
GGGGTGGGGCAGGACAGCAAGGGGGAGGATTGGGAAGACAATAGCAGGCATGCTGGGGATGCGGTGGGCT
CTATGGCTTCTGAGGCGGAAAGAACCAGCTGGGGCTCTAGGGGGTATCCCC
[124 nt withheld, positions 8942-9065]
C
[91 nt withheld, positions 9067-9157]
A
[49 nt withheld, positions 9159-9207]
CCTTTGACGTTGGAGTCCACGTTCTTT
[37 nt withheld, positions 9235-9271]
ACCCTATCTCGGTCTATTCTTTTGATTTATAAGGGATTTTGCCGATTTCGGCCTATTGGTTAAAAAATGA
GCTGATTTAACAAAAATTTAACGCGAATTAATTCTGTGGAATGTGTGTCAGTTAGGGTGTGGAAAGTCCC
CAGGCTCCCCAGCAGGCAGAAGTATGCAAAGCATGCATCTCAATTAGTCAGCAACCAGGTGTGGAAAGTC
CCCAGGCTCCCCAGCAGGCAGAAGTATGCAAAGCATGCATCTCAATTAGTCAGCAACCATAGTCCCGCCC
CTAACTCCGCCCATCCCGCCCCTAACTCCGCCCAGTTCCGCCCATTCTCCGCCCCATGGCTGACTAATTT
TTTTTATTTATGCAGAGGCCGAGGCCGCCTCTGCCTCTGAGCTATTCCAGAAGTAGTGAGGAGGCTTTTT
TGGAGGCCTAGGCTTTTGCAAAAAGCTCCCGGGAGCTTGTATATCCATTTTCGGATCTGATCAGCACGTG
ATGAAAAAGCCTGAACTCACCGCGACGTCATGTGAGCAAAAGGCCAGCAAAAGGCCAGGAACCGTAAAAA
GGCCGCGTTGCTGGCGTTTTTCCATAGGCTCCGCCCCCCTGACGAGCATCACAAAAATCGACGCTCAAGT
CAGAGGTGGCGAAACCCGACAGGACTATAAAGATACCAGGCGTTTCCCCCTGGAAGCTCCCTCGTGCGCT
CTCCTGTTCCGACCCTGCCGCTTACCGGATACCTGTCCGCCTTTCTCCCTTCGGGAAGCGTGGCGCTTTC
TCATAGCTCACGCTGTAGGTATCTCAGTTCGGTGTAGGTCGTTCGCTCCAAGCTGGGCTGTGTGCACGAA
CCCCCCGTTCAGCCCGACCGCTGCGCCTTATCCGGTAACTATCGTCTTGAGTCCAACCCGGTAAGACACG
ACTTATCGCCACTGGCAGCAGCCACTGGTAACAGGATTAGCAGAGCGAGGTATGTAGGCGGTGCTACAGA
GTTCTTGAAGTGGTGGCCTAACTACGGCTACACTAGAAGAACAGTATTTGGTATCTGCGCTCTGCTGAAG
CCAGTTACCTTCGGAAAAAGAGTTGGTAGCTCTTGATCCGGCAAACAAACCACCGCTGGTAGCGGTGGTT
TTTTTGTTTGCAAGCAGCAGATTACGCGCAGAAAAAAAGGATCTCAA
Features (pLannotate 1.2.2; 28 found; start..end, strand, type, name):
    171..1031    -  CDS            AmpR: β-lactamase; bla; confers resistance to ampicillin, carbenicillin, and related antibiotics
   1032..1136    -  promoter       AmpR promoter: bla
   1184..1318    +  polyA_signal   SV40 poly(A) signal: SV40 polyadenylation signal
   1485..1814    +  CDS            nef (fragment): NEF_HV1BR - Experimental evidence at protein level: Swiss-Prot protein existence level 1. Extracellular Nef protein targets CD4(+) T-lymphocytes for apoptosis by interacting with CXCR4 surface receptors (PubMed:14990729). From Human immunodeficiency virus type 1 group M subtype B (isolate BRU/LAI) (HIV-1).
   1862..2119    +  LTR            5' LTR (truncated): truncated 5' long terminal repeat (LTR) from HIV-1
   2166..2291    +  misc_feature   HIV-1 Ψ: packaging signal of human immunodeficiency virus type 1
   2275..2613    +  CDS            HIV-1 gag (fragment): gag protein from human immunodeficiency virus 1; gag
   2788..3021    +  misc_feature   RRE: The Rev response element (RRE) of HIV-1 allows for Rev-dependent mRNA export from the nucleus to the cytoplasm.
   3398..3498    +  CDS            Rev (fragment): human immunodeficiency virus 1 (HIV-1) Rev protein; rev; enhances nuclear export of unspliced and incompletely spliced viral mRNAs
   3513..3628    +  misc_feature   cPPT/CTS: central polypurine tract and central termination sequence of HIV-1 (lacking the first T)
   3686..3989    +  enhancer       CMV enhancer: human cytomegalovirus immediate early enhancer
   3990..4193    +  promoter       CMV promoter: human cytomegalovirus (CMV) immediate early promoter
   4349..4367    +  protein_bind   attB1 (fragment): mutant version of attB; core recombination site for the Gateway® BP reaction BP Clonase™
   4375..5571    +  CDS            Rnf149: RN149_MOUSE - Also known as Greul4. Experimental evidence at protein level: Swiss-Prot protein existence level 1. E3 ubiquitin-protein ligase. Ubiquitinates BRAF, inducing its proteasomal degradation. From Mus musculus (Mouse).
   5579..5603    -  protein_bind   attB2: mutant version of attB; recombination site for the Gateway® BP reaction BP Clonase™
   5611..5676    +  CDS            3xFLAG: three tandem FLAG® epitope tags, followed by an enterokinase cleavage site
   5696..6268    +  misc_feature   IRES: internal ribosome entry site (IRES) of the encephalomyocarditis virus (EMCV)
   6293..6987    +  CDS            TurboGFP (fragment): improved green fluorescent protein from Pontellina plumata (Evdokimov et al., 2006) mammalian codon-optimized
   6988..7022    +  misc_feature   MCS (fragment): multiple cloning site
   7102..7521    +  CDS            bsr: BSR_BACCE - Experimental evidence at protein level: Swiss-Prot protein existence level 1. Catalyzes the deamination of the cytosine moiety of the antibiotics blasticidin S, cytomycin and acetylblasticidin S. From Bacillus cereus.
   7537..8125    +  misc_feature   WPRE: woodchuck hepatitis virus posttranscriptional regulatory element
   8142..8330    +  CDS            nef (fragment): NEF_HV1Z2 - Experimental evidence at protein level: Swiss-Prot protein existence level 1. Extracellular Nef protein targets CD4(+) T-lymphocytes for apoptosis by interacting with CXCR4 surface receptors. From Human immunodeficiency virus type 1 group M subtype D (isolate Z2/CDC-Z34) (HIV-1).
   8332..8565    +  LTR            3' LTR (ΔU3): self-inactivating 3' long terminal repeat (LTR) from HIV-1
   8672..8896    +  polyA_signal   bGH poly(A) signal: bovine growth hormone polyadenylation signal
   8900..8921    +  promoter       SV40 promoter (fragment): SV40 enhancer and early promoter
   8942..9370    +  rep_origin     f1 ori (sequence partly withheld): f1 bacteriophage origin of replication; arrow indicates direction of (+) strand synthesis
   9384..9713    +  promoter       SV40 promoter: SV40 enhancer and early promoter
   9850..10438   -  rep_origin     ori: high-copy-number ColE1/pMB1/pBR322/pUC origin of replication
