[The description below was written by a language model from this plasmid's Addgene catalogue record and pLannotate feature annotations shown in this document.]
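Description:
Human RNF149-3X FLAG is a lentiviral mammalian expression plasmid of about 10.4 kb built on the pLOC backbone, designed to deliver and express human RNF149, a RING-finger E3 ubiquitin ligase, carrying a C-terminal 3xFLAG epitope. It is maintained in bacteria through a high-copy ColE1/pUC-type origin with ampicillin resistance (AmpR under its own bla promoter), and it also carries an f1 origin.

The transfer cassette lies between a truncated HIV-1 5' LTR and a self-inactivating ΔU3 3' LTR. It includes the Ψ packaging signal with an adjoining gag fragment, the Rev response element for Rev-dependent export of the genomic RNA, and the cPPT/CTS element that aids nuclear import. Fragments of nef and rev sequence are also annotated as residual viral sequence. Within this unit, the CMV enhancer and promoter drive the RNF149 open reading frame, which is flanked by attB1 and attB2 Gateway recombination scars and followed by the 3xFLAG tag. The automated annotation matched this coding sequence to the mouse Rnf149 protein entry, whereas the catalogue lists the insert as human; this probably reflects homology-based matching rather than a different insert.

Downstream, an EMCV IRES permits translation of a TurboGFP sequence and a blasticidin S deaminase (bsr) from the same transcript, giving transduced cells both a fluorescent marker and the blasticidin selection listed in the record. A WPRE enhances transcript stability and expression. The construct is suited to producing lentivirus for RNF149 overexpression in mammalian cells, with FLAG-based detection or immunoprecipitation. It was deposited in connection with a study of conserved regulators of tau.
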