Addgene plasmid #225332: Human RNF149-3X FLAG
Purpose: Lentiviral expression of human RNF149 with 3x FLAG tag in mammalian cells
Depositing lab: Huda Zoghbi. Depositing organization: Baylor College of Medicine. Publication: Evolutionarily conserved regulators of tau identify targets for new therapies. Kim J, de Haro M, Al-Ramahi I, Garaicoechea LL, Jeong HH, Sonn JY, Tadros B, Liu Z, Botas J, Zoghbi HY. Neuron. 2023 Mar 15;111(6):824-838.e7. doi: 10.1016/j.neuron.2022.12.012. Epub 2023 Jan 6. PubMed 36610398.
Backbone
  Vector backbone: pLOC
  Vector type: Mammalian Expression, Lentiviral
  Selectable markers: Blasticidin
Growth in bacteria
  Bacterial resistance: Ampicillin, 100 μg/mL
  Growth temperature: 37°C
  Growth strain: NEB Stable
  Copy number: High Copy
Gene/Insert
  Gene/Insert name: RNF149
  Species: H. sapiens (human)
  Entrez Gene: RNF149 (a.k.a. DNAPTP2, FLJ90504)
  Promoter: CMV
  Tag / fusion protein: 3xFLAG (C terminal on insert)
  Cloning method: Gibson Cloning
Terms and licenses: Academic/Nonprofit Terms; Industry Terms: Not Available to Industry
How to cite: Human RNF149-3X FLAG was a gift from Huda Zoghbi (Addgene plasmid # 225332 ; http://n2t.net/addgene:225332 ; RRID:Addgene_225332)
